>Addgene plasmid #36325 | pcDNA-D1ER | addgene full sequence | sequence record 176424 | Addgene NGS Result
GAGTAGTGCGCGAGCAAAATTTAAGCTACAACAAGGCAAGGCTTGACCGACAATTGCATGAAGAATCTGC
TTAGGGTTAGGCGTTTTGCGCTGCTTCGCGATGTACGGGCCAGATATACGCGTTGACATTGATTATTGAC
TAGTTATTAATAGTAATCAATTACGGGGTCATTAGTTCATAGCCCATATATGGAGTTCCGCGTTACATAA
CTTACGGTAAATGGCCCGCCTGGCTGACCGCCCAACGACCCCCGCCCATTGACGTCAATAATGACGTATG
TTCCCATAGTAACGCCAATAGGGACTTTCCATTGACGTCAATGGGTGGAGTATTTACGGTAAACTGCCCA
CTTGGCAGTACATCAAGTGTATCATATGCCAAGTACGCCCCCTATTGACGTCAATGACGGTAAATGGCCC
GCCTGGCATTATGCCCAGTACATGACCTTATGGGACTTTCCTACTTGGCAGTACATCTACGTATTAGTCA
TCGCTATTACCATGGTGATGCGGTTTTGGCAGTACATCAATGGGCGTGGATAGCGGTTTGACTCACGGGG
ATTTCCAAGTCTCCACCCCATTGACGTCAATGGGAGTTTGTTTTGGCACCAAAATCAACGGGACTTTCCA
AAATGTCGTAACAACTCCGCCCCATTGACGCAAATGGGCGGTAGGCGTGTACGGTGGGAGGTCTATATAA
GCAGAGCTCTCTGGCTAACTAGAGAACCCACTGCTTACTGGCTTATCGAAATTAATACGACTCACTATAG
GGAGACCCAAGCTTGCGGCCGCCACATGCTGCTGCCCGTCCCCCTGCTGCTGGGCCTGCTGGGCGCCGCC
GCCGACGTGAGCAAGGGCGAGGAGCTGTTCACCGGGGTGGTGCCCATCCTGGTCGAGCTGGACGGCGACG
TAAACGGCCACAGGTTCAGCGTGTCCGGCGAGGGCGAGGGCGATGCCACCTACGGCAAGCTGACCCTGAA
GTTCATCTGCACCACCGGCAAGCTGCCCGTGCCCTGGCCCACCCTCGTGACCACCCTGACCTGGGGCGTG
CAGTGCTTCAGCCGCTACCCCGACCACATGAAGCAGCACGACTTCTTCAAGTCCGCCATGCCCGAAGGCT
ACGTCCAGGAGCGTACCATCTTCTTCAAGGACGACGGCAACTACAAGACCCGCGCCGAGGTGAAGTTCGA
GGGCGACACCCTGGTGAACCGCATCGAGCTGAAGGGCATCGACTTCAAGGAGGACGGCAACATCCTGGGG
CACAAGCTGGAGTACAACTACATCAGCCACAACGTCTATATCACCGCCGACAAGCAGAAGAACGGCATCA
AGGCCCACTTCAAGATCCGCCACAACATCGAGGACGGCAGCGTGCAGCTCGCCGACCACTACCAGCAGAA
CACCCCCATCGGCGACGGCCCCGTGCTGCTGCCCGACAACCACTACCTGAGCACCCAGTCCGCCCTGAGC
AAAGACCCCAACGAGAAGCGCGATCACATGGTCCTGCTGGAGTTCGTGACCGCCGCCCGCATGCATGACC
AACTGACAGAAGAGCAGATTGCAAAATTCAAAGAAGCCTTCTCATTATTCGACAAGGATGGGGACGGCAC
CATCACCACAAAGGAACTTGGCACCGTTATGAGGTCGCTTGGACAAAACCCAACGGAAGCAGAATTGCAG
GATATGATCAATGAAGTCGATGCTGATGGCAATGGAACGATTTACTTTCCTGAATTTCTTACTATGATGG
CTAGAAAAATGAAGGACACAGACAGCGAAGAGAGAATCCGAAAAGCATTCCGTGTTTTTGACAAGGATGG
GAACGGCTACATCAGCGCTGCTGAATTACGTCACGTCATGACAAACCTCGGGGAGAAGTTAACAGATGAA
GAAGTTGATGAAATGATAAGGGAAGCAGATATCGATGGTGATGGCCAAGTAAACTATGAAGAGTTTGTAC
AAATGATGACAGCAAAGGGGGGGAAGAGGGAGTGGGAGAAAAACTTCATTGCCGTCAGCGCTGCCAACGA
GTTCGAGAAGATCTCCAGCTCCGGGGCACTGGAGCTCATGGTGAGCAAGGGCGAGGAGCTGTTCACCGGG
GTGGTGCCCATCCTGGTCGAGCTGGACGGCGACGTAAACGGCCACAAGTTCAGCGTGTCCGGCGAGGGCG
AGGGCGATGCCACCTACGGCAAGCTGACCCTGAAGTTCATCTGCACCACCGGCAAGCTGCCCGTGCCCTG
GCCCACCCTCGTGACCACCTTCGGCTACGGCCTGATGTGCTTCGCCCGCTACCCCGACCACATGAAGCAG
CACGACTTCTTCAAGTCCGCCATGCCCGAAGGCTACGTCCAGGAGCGCACCATCTTCTTCAAGGACGACG
GCAACTACAAGACCCGCGCCGAGGTGAAGTTCGAGGGCGACACCCTGGTGAACCGCATCGAGCTGAAGGG
CATCGACTTCAAGGAGGACGGCAACATCCTGGGGCACAAGCTGGAGTACAACTACAACAGCCACAACGTC
TATATCATGGCCGACAAGCAGAAGAACGGCATCAAGGTGAACTTCAAGATCCGCCACAACATCGAGGACG
GCAGCGTGCAGCTCGCCGACCACTACCAGCAGAACACCCCCATCGGCGACGGCCCCGTGCTGCTGCCCGA
CAACCACTACCTGAGCTACCAGTCCGCCCTGAGCAAAGACCCCAACGAGAAGCGCGATCACATGGTCCTG
CTGGAGTTCGTGACCGCCGCCGGGATCACTCTCGGCAAGGACGAGCTGTAAGAATTCTGCAGATATCCAT
CACACTGGCGGCCGCTCGAGCATGCATCTAGAGGGCCCTATTCTATAGTGTCACCTAAATGCTAGAGCTC
GCTGATCAGCCTCGACTGTGCCTTCTAGTTGCCAGCCATCTGTTGTTTGCCCCTCCCCCGTGCCTTCCTT
GACCCTGGAAGGTGCCACTCCCACTGTCCTTTCCTAATAAAATGAGGAAATTGCATCGCATTGTCTGAGT
AGGTGTCATTCTATTCTGGGGGGTGGGGTGGGGCAGGACAGCAAGGGGGAGGATTGGGAAGACAATAGCA
GGCATGCTGGGGATGCGGTGGGCTCTATGGCTTCTGAGGCGGAAAGAACCAGCTGGGGCTCTAGGGGGTA
TCCCC
[124 nt withheld, positions 3156-3279]
C
[91 nt withheld, positions 3281-3371]
A
[49 nt withheld, positions 3373-3421]
CCTTTGACGTTGGAGTCCACGTTCTTT
[37 nt withheld, positions 3449-3485]
ACCCTATCTCGGTCTATTCTTTTGATTTATAAGGGATTTTGCCGATTTCGGCCTATTGGTTAAAAAATGA
GCTGATTTAACAAAAATTTAACGCGAATTAATTCTGTGGAATGTGTGTCAGTTAGGGTGTGGAAAGTCCC
CAGGCTCCCCAGCAGGCAGAAGTATGCAAAGCATGCATCTCAATTAGTCAGCAACCAGGTGTGGAAAGTC
CCCAGGCTCCCCAGCAGGCAGAAGTATGCAAAGCATGCATCTCAATTAGTCAGCAACCATAGTCCCGCCC
CTAACTCCGCCCATCCCGCCCCTAACTCCGCCCAGTTCCGCCCATTCTCCGCCCCATGGCTGACTAATTT
TTTTTATTTATGCAGAGGCCGAGGCCGCCTCTGCCTCTGAGCTATTCCAGAAGTAGTGAGGAGGCTTTTT
TGGAGGCCTAGGCTTTTGCAAAAAGCTCCCGGGAGCTTGTATATCCATTTTCGGATCTGATCAAGAGACA
GGATGAGGATCGTTTCGCATGATTGAACAAGATGGATTGCACGCAGGTTCTCCGGCCGCTTGGGTGGAGA
GGCTATTCGGCTATGACTGGGCACAACAGACAATCGGCTGCTCTGATGCCGCCGTGTTCCGGCTGTCAGC
GCAGGGGCGCCCGGTTCTTTTTGTCAAGACCGACCTGTCCGGTGCCCTGAATGAACTGCAGGACGAGGCA
GCGCGGCTATCGTGGCTGGCCACGACGGGCGTTCCTTGCGCAGCTGTGCTCGACGTTGTCACTGAAGCGG
GAAGGGACTGGCTGCTATTGGGCGAAGTGCCGGGGCAGGATCTCCTGTCATCTCACCTTGCTCCTGCCGA
GAAAGTATCCATCATGGCTGATGCAATGCGGCGGCTGCATACGCTTGATCCGGCTACCTGCCCATTCGAC
CACCAAGCGAAACATCGCATCGAGCGAGCACGTACTCGGATGGAAGCCGGTCTTGTCGATCAGGATGATC
TGGACGAAGAGCATCAGGGGCTCGCGCCAGCCGAACTGTTCGCCAGGCTCAAGGCGCGCATGCCCGACGG
CGAGGATCTCGTCGTGACCCATGGCGATGCCTGCTTGCCGAATATCATGGTGGAAAATGGCCGCTTTTCT
GGATTCATCGACTGTGGCCGGCTGGGTGTGGCGGACCGCTATCAGGACATAGCGTTGGCTACCCGTGATA
TTGCTGAAGAGCTTGGCGGCGAATGGGCTGACCGCTTCCTCGTGCTTTACGGTATCGCCGCTCCCGATTC
GCAGCGCATCGCCTTCTATCGCCTTCTTGACGAGTTCTTCTGAGCGGGACTCTGGGGTTCGAAATGACCG
ACCAAGCGACGCCCAACCTGCCATCACGAGATTTCGATTCCACCGCCGCCTTCTATGAAAGGTTGGGCTT
CGGAATCGTTTTCCGGGACGCCGGCTGGATGATCCTCCAGCGCGGGGATCTCATGCTGGAGTTCTTCGCC
CACCCCAACTTGTTTATTGCAGCTTATAATGGTTACAAATAAAGCAATAGCATCACAAATTTCACAAATA
AAGCATTTTTTTCACTGCATTCTAGTTGTGGTTTGTCCAAACTCATCAATGTATCTTATCATGTCTGTAT
ACCGTCGACCTCTAGCTAGAGCTTGGCGTAATCATGGTCATAGCTGTTTCCTGTGTGAAATTGTTATCCG
CTCACAATTCCACACAACATACGAGCCGGAAGCATAAAGTGTAAAGCCTGGGGTGCCTAATGAGTGAGCT
AACTCACATTAATTGCGTTGCGCTCACTGCCCGCTTTCCAGTCGGGAAACCTGTCGTGCCAGCTGCATTA
ATGAATCGGCCAACGCGCGGGGAGAGGCGGTTTGCGTATTGGGCGCTCTTCCGCTTCCTCGCTCACTGAC
TCGCTGCGCTCGGTCGTTCGGCTGCGGCGAGCGGTATCAGCTCACTCAAAGGCGGTAATACGGTTATCCA
CAGAATCAGGGGATAACGCAGGAAAGAACATGTGAGCAAAAGGCCAGCAAAAGGCCAGGAACCGTAAAAA
GGCCGCGTTGCTGGCGTTTTTCCATAGGCTCCGCCCCCCTGACGAGCATCACAAAAATCGACGCTCAAGT
CAGAGGTGGCGAAACCCGACAGGACTATAAAGATACCAGGCGTTTCCCCCTGGAAGCTCCCTCGTGCGCT
CTCCTGTTCCGACCCTGCCGCTTACCGGATACCTGTCCGCCTTTCTCCCTTCGGGAAGCGTGGCGCTTTC
TCATAGCTCACGCTGTAGGTATCTCAGTTCGGTGTAGGTCGTTCGCTCCAAGCTGGGCTGTGTGCACGAA
CCCCCCGTTCAGCCCGACCGCTGCGCCTTATCCGGTAACTATCGTCTTGAGTCCAACCCGGTAAGACACG
ACTTATCGCCACTGGCAGCAGCCACTGGTAACAGGATTAGCAGAGCGAGGTATGTAGGCGGTGCTACAGA
GTTCTTGAAGTGGTGGCCTAACTACGGCTACACTAGAAGAACAGTATTTGGTATCTGCGCTCTGCTGAAG
CCAGTTACCTTCGGAAAAAGAGTTGGTAGCTCTTGATCCGGCAAACAAACCACCGCTGGTAGCGGTGGTT
TTTTTGTTTGCAAGCAGCAGATTACGCGCAGAAAAAAAGGATCTCAAGAAGATCCTTTGATCTTTTCTAC
GGGGTCTGACGCTCAGTGGAACGAAAACTCACGTTAAGGGATTTTGGTCATGAGATTATCAAAAAGGATC
TTCACCTAGATCCTTTTAAATTAAAAATGAAGTTTTAAATCAATCTAAAGTATATATGAGTAAACTTGGT
CTGACAGTTACCAATGCTTAATCAGTGAGGCACCTATCTCAGCGATCTGTCTATTTCGTTCATCCATAGT
TGCCTGACTCCCCGTCGTGTAGATAACTACGATACGGGAGGGCTTACCATCTGGCCCCAGTGCTGCAATG
ATACCGCGAGACCCACGCTCACCGGCTCCAGATTTATCAGCAATAAACCAGCCAGCCGGAAGGGCCGAGC
GCAGAAGTGGTCCTGCAACTTTATCCGCCTCCATCCAGTCTATTAATTGTTGCCGGGAAGCTAGAGTAAG
TAGTTCGCCAGTTAATAGTTTGCGCAACGTTGTTGCCATTGCTACAGGCATCGTGGTGTCACGCTCGTCG
TTTGGTATGGCTTCATTCAGCTCCGGTTCCCAACGATCAAGGCGAGTTACATGATCCCCCATGTTGTGCA
AAAAAGCGGTTAGCTCCTTCGGTCCTCCGATCGTTGTCAGAAGTAAGTTGGCCGCAGTGTTATCACTCAT
GGTTATGGCAGCACTGCATAATTCTCTTACTGTCATGCCATCCGTAAGATGCTTTTCTGTGACTGGTGAG
TACTCAACCAAGTCATTCTGAGAATAGTGTATGCGGCGACCGAGTTGCTCTTGCCCGGCGTCAATACGGG
ATAATACCGCGCCACATAGCAGAACTTTAAAAGTGCTCATCATTGGAAAACGTTCTTCGGGGCGAAAACT
CTCAAGGATCTTACCGCTGTTGAGATCCAGTTCGATGTAACCCACTCGTGCACCCAACTGATCTTCAGCA
TCTTTTACTTTCACCAGCGTTTCTGGGTGAGCAAAAACAGGAAGGCAAAATGCCGCAAAAAAGGGAATAA
GGGCGACACGGAAATGTTGAATACTCATACTCTTCCTTTTTCAATATTATTGAAGCATTTATCAGGGTTA
TTGTCTCATGAGCGGATACATATTTGAATGTATTTAGAAAAATAAACAAATAGGGGTTCCGCGCACATTT
CCCCGAAAAGTGCCACCTGACGTCGACGGATCGGGAGATCTCCCGATCCCCTATGGTGCACTCTCAGTAC
AATCTGCTCTGATGCCGCATAGTTAAGCCAGTATCTGCTCCCTGCTTGTGTGTTGGAGGTCGCT
Features (pLannotate 1.2.2; 24 found; start..end, strand, type, name):
    125..504     +  enhancer       CMV enhancer: human cytomegalovirus immediate early enhancer
    505..708     +  promoter       CMV promoter: human cytomegalovirus (CMV) immediate early promoter
    704..737     +  LTR            5' LTR (truncated) (fragment): truncated 5' long terminal repeat (LTR) from HIV-1
    753..771     +  promoter       T7 promoter: promoter for bacteriophage T7 RNA polymerase
    850..1527    +  CDS            Enhanced Cyan-Emitting GFP: Enhanced Cyan-Emitting GFP is a basic (constitutively fluorescent) cyan fluorescent protein published in 2002, derived from Aequorea victoria.
   1531..1977    +  CDS            CAM1-1: CALM1_ORYSI - Experimental evidence at protein level: Swiss-Prot protein existence level 1. Calmodulin mediates the control of a large number of enzymes, ion channels and other proteins by Ca(2+). Among the enzymes to be stimulated by the calmodulin-Ca(2+) complex are a number of protein kinases and phosphatases. From Oryza sativa subsp. indica (Rice).
   1984..2061    +  CDS            MYLK2 (fragment): MYLK2_HUMAN - Experimental evidence at protein level: Swiss-Prot protein existence level 1. Implicated in the level of global muscle contraction and cardiac function. Phosphorylates a specific serine in the N-terminus of a myosin light chain. From Homo sapiens (Human).
   2068..2780    +  CDS            Citrine (fragment): enhanced variant of YFP (Heikal et al., 2001) mammalian codon-optimized
   2842..2860    -  promoter       SP6 promoter: promoter for bacteriophage SP6 RNA polymerase
   2886..3110    +  polyA_signal   bGH poly(A) signal: bovine growth hormone polyadenylation signal
   3114..3135    +  promoter       SV40 promoter (fragment): SV40 enhancer and early promoter
   3156..3584    +  rep_origin     f1 ori (sequence partly withheld): f1 bacteriophage origin of replication; arrow indicates direction of (+) strand synthesis
   3598..3927    +  promoter       SV40 promoter: SV40 enhancer and early promoter
   3994..4785    +  CDS            neo: KKA2_KLEPN - Also known as kan, nptII. Experimental evidence at protein level: Swiss-Prot protein existence level 1. Resistance to kanamycin, neomycin, paromomycin, ribostamycin, butirosin and gentamicin B. From Klebsiella pneumoniae.
   4809..4967    +  CDS            ble (fragment): BLE_KLEPN - Experimental evidence at protein level: Swiss-Prot protein existence level 1. Binding protein with a strong affinity to the bleomycin family of antibiotics. Binds to CL990; an antimitotic-antibiotic compound. From Klebsiella pneumoniae.
   4962..5083    +  polyA_signal   SV40 poly(A) signal: SV40 polyadenylation signal
   5156..5172    -  protein_bind   lac operator: The lac repressor binds to the lac operator to inhibit transcription in E. coli. This inhibition can be relieved by adding lactose or isopropyl-β-D-thiogalactopyranoside (IPTG). lac repressor encoded by lacI
   5180..5210    -  promoter       lac promoter: promoter for the E. coli lac operon
   5225..5246    -  protein_bind   CAP binding site: CAP binding activates transcription in the presence of cAMP. E. coli catabolite activator protein
   5259..5351    -  CDS            lacI (fragment): lac repressor; lacI; The lac repressor binds to the lac operator to inhibit transcription in E. coli. This inhibition can be relieved by adding lactose or isopropyl-β-D-thiogalactopyranoside (IPTG).
   5534..6122    -  rep_origin     ori: high-copy-number ColE1/pMB1/pBR322/pUC origin of replication
   6293..7153    -  CDS            AmpR: β-lactamase; bla; confers resistance to ampicillin, carbenicillin, and related antibiotics
   7154..7258    -  promoter       AmpR promoter: bla
   7317..7369    -  misc_feature   bom (fragment): basis of mobility region from pBR322
