[The description below was written by a language model from this plasmid's Addgene catalogue record and pLannotate feature annotations shown in this document.]
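Description:
pcDNA-D1ER is a mammalian expression plasmid of about 7.4 kb built on the pcDNA3 backbone. It carries a roughly 2 kb synthetic insert encoding D1ER, a second-generation cameleon calcium sensor targeted to the endoplasmic reticulum. The plasmid is maintained at high copy in E. coli through a ColE1/pUC-type origin and selected with ampicillin via the β-lactamase gene. An f1 origin is also present. For mammalian cells, an SV40 early promoter drives a neomycin phosphotransferase cassette ending in an SV40 polyadenylation signal, which allows G418 selection of stable transfectants.

The sensor was cloned between BamHI and EcoRI sites. It is transcribed from the CMV immediate-early enhancer and promoter and terminated by the bovine growth hormone poly(A) signal. T7 and SP6 promoters flank the insert. The annotated open reading frame reads, in order, enhanced CFP, a calmodulin domain, a short peptide matching myosin light chain kinase (the calmodulin-binding partner), and the YFP variant Citrine. The automated annotation assigns the calmodulin segment to a rice homologue by similarity, but the record lists the insert as synthetic.

In cameleon-type sensors, calcium binding causes calmodulin to fold onto the adjacent peptide. This changes energy transfer between the cyan donor and yellow acceptor and gives a ratiometric readout. According to the depositor, the D1 design does not bind wild-type calmodulin and shows two apparent dissociation constants, 0.8 and 60 µM. A C-terminal KDEL sequence retains the protein in the ER; the feature table does not annotate this sequence or any N-terminal targeting signal separately. The associated work used the sensor to examine ER calcium changes mediated by Bcl-2.
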