Addgene plasmid #36325: pcDNA-D1ER
Depositing lab: Amy Palmer & Roger Tsien. Depositing organization: University of California, San Diego (UCSD). Publication: Bcl-2-mediated alterations in endoplasmic reticulum Ca2+ analyzed with an improved genetically encoded fluorescent sensor. Palmer AE, Jin C, Reed JC, Tsien RY. Proc Natl Acad Sci U S A. 2004 Dec 14;101(50):17404-9. Epub 2004 Dec 7. 10.1073/pnas.0408030101 PubMed 15585581.
Backbone
  Vector backbone: pcDNA3
  Backbone manufacturer: Invitrogen
  Backbone size w/o insert (bp): 5400
  Total vector size (bp): 7400
  Vector type: Mammalian Expression
  Selectable markers: Neomycin (select with G418)
Growth in bacteria
  Bacterial resistance: Ampicillin, 100 μg/mL
  Growth temperature: 37°C
  Growth strain: DH10B
  Copy number: High Copy
Gene/Insert
  Gene/Insert name: D1ER second generation cameleon (calcium sensor) targeted to ER
  Species: Synthetic
  Insert size (bp): 1983
  GenBank ID: AY796115.1
  Promoter: CMV
  Tag / fusion protein: KDEL (C terminal on insert)
  Cloning method: Restriction Enzyme; 5′ cloning site BamHI (not destroyed); 3′ cloning site EcoRI (not destroyed)
  Sequencing primers: 5′ T7 Forward; 3′ BGH Reverse
Terms and licenses: Academic/Nonprofit Terms; Industry Terms: Not Available to Industry
Depositor comments: Genetically encoded, ratiometric, calcium biosensor that contains enhanced CFP and Citrine. D1ER does not bind wild-type calmodulin. It has a Kd1' of 0.8 uM and a Kd2' of 60 uM. D1ER is retained in the ER with a C-terminal KDEL sequence. See also Palmer & Tsien (2006) Nature Protocols.
How to cite: pcDNA-D1ER was a gift from Amy Palmer & Roger Tsien (Addgene plasmid # 36325 ; http://n2t.net/addgene:36325 ; RRID:Addgene_36325)
