>Addgene plasmid #36325 | pcDNA-D1ER | depositor partial sequence | sequence record 45455 | D1ER
ATGCTGCTGCCCGTCCCCCTGCTGCTGGGCCTGCTGGGCGCCGCCGCCGACGTGAGCAAGGGCGAGGAGC
TGTTCACCGGGGTGGTGCCCATCCTGGTCGAGCTGGACGGCGACGTAAACGGCCACAGGTTCAGCGTGTC
CGGCGAGGGCGAGGGCGATGCCACCTACGGCAAGCTGACCCTGAAGTTCATCTGCACCACCGGCAAGCTG
CCCGTGCCCTGGCCCACCCTCGTGACCACCCTGACCTGGGGCGTGCAGTGCTTCAGCCGCTACCCCGACC
ACATGAAGCAGCACGACTTCTTCAAGTCCGCCATGCCCGAAGGCTACGTCCAGGAGCGTACCATCTTCTT
CAAGGACGACGGCAACTACAAGACCCGCGCCGAGGTGAAGTTCGAGGGCGACACCCTGGTGAACCGCATC
GAGCTGAAGGGCATCGACTTCAAGGAGGACGGCAACATCCTGGGGCACAAGCTGGAGTACAACTACATCA
GCCACAACGTCTATATCACCGCCGACAAGCAGAAGAACGGCATCAAGGCCCACTTCAAGATCCGCCACAA
CATCGAGGACGGCAGCGTGCAGCTCGCCGACCACTACCAGCAGAACACCCCCATCGGCGACGGCCCCGTG
CTGCTGCCCGACAACCACTACCTGAGCACCCAGTCCGCCCTGAGCAAAGACCCCAACGAGAAGCGCGATC
ACATGGTCCTGCTGGAGTTCGTGACCGCCGCCCGCATGCATGACCAACTGACAGAAGAGCAGATTGCAAA
ATTCAAAGAAGCCTTCTCATTATTCGACAAGGATGGGGACGGCACCATCACCACAAAGGAACTTGGCACC
GTTATGAGGTCGCTTGGACAAAACCCAACGGAAGCAGAATTGCAGGATATGATCAATGAAGTCGATGCTG
ATGGCAATGGAACGATTTACTTTCCTGAATTTCTTACTATGATGGCTAGAAAAATGAAGGACACAGACAG
CGAAGAGAGAATCCGAAAAGCATTCCGTGTTTTTGACAAGGATGGGAACGGCTACATCAGCGCTGCTGAA
TTACGTCACGTCATGACAAACCTCGGGGAGAAGTTAACAGATGAAGAAGTTGATGAAATGATAAGGGAAG
CAGATATCGATGGTGATGGCCAAGTAAACTATGAAGAGTTTGTACAAATGATGACAGCAAAGGGGGGGAA
GAGGGAGTGGGAGAAAAACTTCATTGCCGTCAGCGCTGCCAACGAGTTCGAGAAGATCTCCAGCTCCGGG
GCACTGGAGCTCATGGTGAGCAAGGGCGAGGAGCTGTTCACCGGGGTGGTGCCCATCCTGGTCGAGCTGG
ACGGCGACGTAAACGGCCACAAGTTCAGCGTGTCCGGCGAGGGCGAGGGCGATGCCACCTACGGCAAGCT
GACCCTGAAGTTCATCTGCACCACCGGCAAGCTGCCCGTGCCCTGGCCCACCCTCGTGACCACCTTCGGC
TACGGCCTGATGTGCTTCGCCCGCTACCCCGACCACATGAAGCAGCACGACTTCTTCAAGTCCGCCATGC
CCGAAGGCTACGTCCAGGAGCGCACCATCTTCTTCAAGGACGACGGCAACTACAAGACCCGCGCCGAGGT
GAAGTTCGAGGGCGACACCCTGGTGAACCGCATCGAGCTGAAGGGCATCGACTTCAAGGAGGACGGCAAC
ATCCTGGGGCACAAGCTGGAGTACAACTACAACAGCCACAACGTCTATATCATGGCCGACAAGCAGAAGA
ACGGCATCAAGGTGAACTTCAAGATCCGCCACAACATCGAGGACGGCAGCGTGCAGCTCGCCGACCACTA
CCAGCAGAACACCCCCATCGGCGACGGCCCCGTGCTGCTGCCCGACAACCACTACCTGAGCTACCAGTCC
GCCCTGAGCAAAGACCCCAACGAGAAGCGCGATCACATGGTCCTGCTGGAGTTCGTGACCGCCGCCGGGA
TCACTCTCGGCAAGGACGAGCTG
